>Addgene plasmid #60205 | mscv2.2-NAIP5 | depositor full sequence | sequence record 96383 | mscv2.2-NAIP5 sequence 10659 bps
AGCCCTTTGTACACCCTAAGCCTCCGCCTCCTCTTCCTCCATCCGCCCGTCTCTCCCCCTTGAACCTCCT
CGTTCGACCCCGCCTCGATCCTCCCTTTATCCAGCCCTCACTCCTTCTCTAGGCGCCGGAATTAGATCCA
CCATGGCTGAGCATGGGGAGTCCTCCGAGGATCGGATTTCTGAGATTGATTATGAATTTCTCCCCGAGCT
CTCTGCTCTTCTCGGGGTGGATGCATTTCAGGTGGCAAAGAGCCAAGAAGAAGAAGAGCATAAAGAACGG
ATGAAAATGAAGAAAGGTTTTAACTCACAGATGCGCAGTGAAGCCAAACGACTAAAGACCTTTGAGACCT
ATGACACGTTCAGATCATGGACGCCACAGGAGATGGCAGCTGCTGGGTTTTACCACACAGGGGTGAGACT
TGGCGTTCAGTGCTTTTGCTGTAGCTTGATCCTCTTTGGTAACAGCCTCAGGAAGCTTCCCATAGAGAGA
CACAAGAAATTACGTCCGGAATGTGAGTTCCTTCAGGGCAAAGATGTTGGTAACATTGGCAAGTATGACA
TCCGGGTGAAGAGGCCAGAGAAGATGCTGAGAGGTGGCAAAGCCAGGTACCATGAAGAGGAGGCCAGACT
GGAGTCCTTTGAGGACTGGCCATTTTATGCCCATGGGACATCACCACGTGTACTCTCAGCAGCTGGCTTT
GTCTTTACAGGTAAAAGGGACACTGTGCAGTGTTTCTCCTGTGGCGGAAGCTTGGGCAACTGGGAAGAAG
GAGATGACCCCTGGAAGGAGCATGCCAAGTGGTTCCCCAAATGTGAATTTCTTCAAAGTAAGAAATCCTC
AGAGGAAATTGCCCAGTATATTCAAAGCTACGAAGGATTTGTTCATGTAACGGGAGAACATTTTGTGAAG
TCCTGGGTCAGAAGAGAATTACCTATGGTATCAGCTTACTGCAATGACAGTGTCTTCGCTAATGAAGAAC
TAAGGATGGACATGTTTAAGGACTGGCCCCAAGAATCACCTGTGGGTGTTGAAGCTCTAGTCAGAGCAGG
CTTTTTCTACACTGGCAAAAAGGACATTGTCCGGTGTTTTTCCTGTGGAGGATGTTTGGAAAAGTGGGCA
GAAGGTGACGACCCAATGGAAGATCACATCAAGTTTTTTCCCGAATGTGTATTTCTTCAAACCTTGAAGT
CCTCTGCAGAAGTAATTCCAACCCTTCAGAGCCAATATGCACTTCCAGAAGCCACGGAAACCACACGTGA
AAGCAACCATGGTGATGCAGCAGCAGTTCATTCTACAGTGGTGGACTTGGGTAGGAGTGAAGCCCAGTGG
TTTCAAGAGGCCAGGAGTCTGAGTGAGCAGCTAAGAGACAACTACACTAAAGCCACTTTCCGCCACATGA
ACTTGCCAGAAGTGTGCTCCAGCCTTGGCACTGACCACTTGCTCAGCTGCGATGTGTCCATCATTTCAAA
GCACATCAGCCAGCCTGTGCAAGAGGCCCTGACGATCCCCGAGGTCTTCTCCAATCTCAACTCTGTCATG
TGTGTGGAGGGGGAAACTGGCAGTGGAAAGACAACCTTCCTGAAGAGGATAGCTTTTCTCTGGGCATCAG
GATGCTGCCCCCTGTTGTACAGGTTCCAGCTGGTCTTCTATCTCTCCCTTAGTTCCATCACACCAGATCA
GGGACTGGCCAACATCATCTGTGCCCAACTCCTAGGGGCAGGAGGTTGCATTAGTGAAGTGTGTCTGAGC
AGCAGCATCCAGCAGTTACAACACCAGGTGCTGTTCCTGTTGGATGACTACAGTGGGCTGGCCTCACTCC
CCCAAGCCCTACACACACTGATTACAAAAAACTACTTGTCACGGACCTGCTTATTGATCGCTGTGCATAC
AAACAGGGTCAGAGACATCCGCCTATACCTAGGTACAAGTCTAGAGATCCAAGAGTTTCCCTTCTATAAT
ACTGTCTCTGTATTACGGAAGTTTTTTTCACATGACATAATCTGTGTGGAAAAGCTTATAATTTACTTTA
TTGATAATAAAGATTTACAGGGAGTTTACAAGACCCCTCTCTTTGTAGCAGCAGTATGTACTGACTGGAT
TCAAAATGCATCTGCCCAGGATAAATTTCAAGATGTGACACTTTTCCAGTCCTACATGCAATACCTGTCC
TTAAAATACAAAGCTACAGCTGAGCCTCTCCAGGCCACTGTGTCCTCATGTGGGCAGCTGGCCTTGACAG
GGCTTTTCTCATCATGCTTTGAGTTCAATAGTGATGACCTGGCAGAGGCAGGAGTTGATGAAGATGAAAA
GCTTACCACCCTCTTGATGAGCAAATTCACCGCCCAGAGACTGAGACCAGTCTATCGATTTTTAGGTCCT
CTGTTCCAGGAGTTTCTTGCTGCCGTGAGGTTGACTGAACTCCTGAGTTCAGATAGGCAGGAAGACCAAG
ATCTTGGACTTTATTATTTGAGACAAATCGACTCACCTCTGAAGGCAATAAACTCCTTTAACATATTTTT
GTATTATGTCTCCAGCCACTCTTCCTCAAAGGCAGCGCCAACAGTTGTATCTCATTTGCTTCAGTTGGTG
GATGAGAAAGAGTCACTGGAGAACATGTCTGAAAATGAGGATTACATGAAGCTCCATCCACAAACTTTTC
TATGGTTTCAGTTTGTTAGAGGGTTGTGGCTGGTGTCTCCTGAATCTTCCTCTTCATTCGTTTCAGAACA
TTTATTGCGCCTTGCTCTAATCTTTGCTTATGAAAGCAACACAGTTGCTGAATGCTCTCCATTTATTTTG
CAATTCCTTCGAGGAAAAACACTGGCTTTAAGAGTACTGAATTTACAGTACTTTAGGGACCACCCAGAAA
GCCTGTTACTGTTGAGGAGCTTAAAGGTTTCCATAAATGGAAATAAAATGTCATCTTATGTAGATTATTC
ATTCAAGACATATTTTGAAAACTTACAGCCACCAGCTATAGATGAGGAGTATACATCTGCCTTTGAGCAT
ATAAGTGAATGGAGGAGAAATTTTGCTCAAGATGAGGAGATCATAAAAAACTATGAAAATATCCGACCCA
GAGCCCTACCAGACATCAGTGAAGGGTACTGGAAACTGTCCCCCAAGCCATGCAAGATCCCCAAGCTGGA
AGTTCAAGTGAACAACACGGATGCAGCAGATCAAGCACTGCTCCAGGTCCTCATGGAAGTCTTCTCAGCT
TCACAGAGTATTGAGTTCCGTTTATTCAACAGCAGTGGCTTCCTTGAAAGCATCTGCCCAGCTCTGGAGC
TGAGTAAGGCCTCTGTCACCAAGTGTTCCATGTCCAGGCTGGAGCTCAGCAGAGCAGAACAGGAGCTGCT
TCTCACCCTGCCTGCCCTGCAGTCTCTCGAGGTCTCAGAGACAAACCAGTTACCAGAACAGCTCTTCCAT
AACTTGCACAAGTTCCTGGGCCTGAAAGAACTGTGTGTGAGACTAGATGGCAAACCGAATGTGCTCTCAG
TCCTTCCTAGAGAGTTCCCAAACCTCCTTCACATGGAGAAGTTATCCATCCAAACCTCCACGGAGTCTGA
CCTCTCCAAACTAGTTAAATTCATCCAGAACTTTCCAAATCTCCATGTTTTCCATCTGAAATGTGATTTC
CTTTCAAATTGTGAGTCTCTCATGGCTGTGCTTGCTTCCTGCAAGAAACTCAGAGAGATTGAGTTTTCTG
GACGATGCTTTGAAGCCATGACCTTTGTCAACATTTTGCCAAATTTTGTTTCTCTGAAGATACTGAATCT
TAAAGATCAACAATTTCCAGATAAGGAAACGTCAGAAAAGTTTGCCCAGGCTCTGGGTTCTCTCAGGAAC
CTGGAGGAACTGCTCGTTCCCACTGGGGACGGGATTCACCAAGTGGCCAAACTGATTGTCCGGCAGTGTC
TGCAGCTTCCGTGCCTCCGAGTTCTCACCTTTCACGACATCTTGGACGATGACAGTGTGATTGAAATTGC
CAGGGCGGCAACCAGTGGAGGTTTCCAGAAACTTGAGAACTTAGATATTTCCATGAATCACAAGATTACC
GAGGAAGGATATAGAAATTTCTTTCAAGCCCTGGACAACTTGCCAAACCTACAAGAGCTGAACATCTGCA
GGAATATCCCAGGACGCATTCAAGTTCAGGCCACCACTGTCAAGGCTCTGGGTCAATGTGTGTCCCGACT
GCCCAGCCTCATCAGACTGCACATGCTCAGTTGGCTCCTGGATGAAGAGGACATGAAAGTGATTAATGAT
GTGAAGGAAAGACATCCCCAGTCTAAACGCTTGATTATCTTCTGGAAATTGATAGTCCCATTCTCTCCTG
TTATCCTGGAGTGAGTTTAAACGTCGACGGTATCGATAAGCTTGATATCGAATTCCGCCCCCCCCCCTAA
CGTTACTGGCCGAAGCCGCTTGGAATAAGGCCGGTGTGCGTTTGTCTATATGTTATTTTCCACCATATTG
CCGTCTTTTGGCAATGTGAGGGCCCGGAAACCTGGCCCTGTCTTCTTGACGAGCATTCCTAGGGGTCTTT
CCCCTCTCGCCAAAGGAATGCAAGGTCTGTTGAATGTCGTGAAGGAAGCAGTTCCTCTGGAAGCTTCTTG
AAGACAAACAACGTCTGTAGCGACCCTTTGCAGGCAGCGGAACCCCCCACCTGGCGACAGGTGCCTCTGC
GGCCAAAAGCCACGTGTATAAGATACACCTGCAAAGGCGGCACAACCCCAGTGCCACGTTGTGAGTTGGA
TAGTTGTGGAAAGAGTCAAATGGCTCTCCTCAAGCGTATTCAACAAGGGGCTGAAGGATGCCCAGAAGGT
ACCCCATTGTATGGGATCTGATCTGGGGCCTCGGTGCACATGCTTTACATGTGTTTAGTCGAGGTTAAAA
AAACGTCTAGGCCCCCCGAACCACGGGGACGTGGTTTTCCTTTGAAAAACACGATGATAATATGGCCACA
ACCATGGTGAGCAAGGGCGAGGAGCTGTTCACCGGGGTGGTGCCCATCCTGGTCGAGCTGGACGGCGACG
TAAACGGCCACAAGTTCAGCGTGTCTGGCGAGGGCGAGGGCGATGCCACCTACGGCAAGCTGACCCTGAA
GTTCATCTGCACCACCGGCAAGCTGCCCGTGCCCTGGCCCACCCTCGTGACCACCCTGACCTACGGCGTG
CAGTGCTTCAGCCGCTACCCCGACCACATGAAGCAGCACGACTTCTTCAAGTCCGCCATGCCCGAAGGCT
ACGTCCAGGAGCGCACCATCTTCTTCAAGGACGACGGCAACTACAAGACCCGCGCCGAGGTGAAGTTCGA
GGGCGACACCCTGGTGAACCGCATCGAGCTGAAGGGCATCGACTTCAAGGAGGACGGCAACATCCTGGGG
CACAAGCTGGAGTACAACTACAACAGCCACAACGTCTATATCATGGCCGACAAGCAGAAGAACGGCATCA
AGGCGAACTTCAAGATCCGCCACAACATCGAGGACGGCAGCGTGCAGCTCGCCGACCACTACCAGCAGAA
CACCCCCATCGGCGACGGCCCCGTGCTGCTGCCCGACAACCACTACCTGAGCACCCAGTCCGCCCTGAGC
AAAGACCCCAACGAGAAGCGCGATCACATGGTCCTGCTGGAGTTCGTGACCGCCGCCGGGATCACTCTCG
GCATGGACGAGCTGTACAAGTGATAAGAATTCGATAAAATAAAAGATTTTATTTAGTCTCCAGAAAAAGG
GGGGAATGAAAGACCCCACCTGTAGGTTTGGCAAGCTAGCTTAAGTAACGCCATTTTGCAAGGCATGGAA
AATACATAACTGAGAATAGAGAAGTTCAGATCAAGGTTAGGAACAGAGAGACAGCAGAATATGGGCCAAA
CAGGATATCTGTGGTAAGCAGTTCCTGCCCCCGGCTCAGGGCCAAGAACAGATGGTCCCCGATGCGGTCC
CGCCCTCAGCAGTTTCTAGAGAACCATCAGATGTTTCCAGGGTGCCCCAAGGACCTGAAATGACCCTGTG
CCTTATTTGAACTAACCAATCAGTTCGCTTCTCGCTTCTGTTCGCGCGCTTCTGCTCCCCGAGCTCAATA
AAAGAGCCCACAACCCCTCACTCGGCGCGCCAGTCCTCCGATAGACTGCGTCGCCCGGGTACCCGTGTAT
CCAATAAACCCTCTTGCAGTTGCATCCGACTTGTGGTCTCGCTGTTCCTTGGGAGGGTCTCCTCTGAGTG
ATTGACTACCCGTCAGCGGGGGTCTTTCATGGGTAACAGTTTCTTGAAGTTGGAGAACAACATTCTGAGG
GTAGGAGTCGAATATTAAGTAATCCTGACTCAATTAGCCACTGTTTTGAATCCACATACTCCAATACTCC
TGAAATAGTTCATTATGGACAGCGCAGAAGAGCTGGGGAGAATTAATTCGTAATCATGGTCATAGCTGTT
TCCTGTGTGAAATTGTTATCCGCTCACAATTCCACACAACATACGAGCCGGAAGCATAAAGTGTAAAGCC
TGGGGTGCCTAATGAGTGAGCTAACTCACATTAATTGCGTTGCGCTCACTGCCCGCTTTCCAGTCGGGAA
ACCTGTCGTGCCAGCTGCATTAATGAATCGGCCAACGCGCGGGGAGAGGCGGTTTGCGTATTGGGCGCTC
TTCCGCTTCCTCGCTCACTGACTCGCTGCGCTCGGTCGTTCGGCTGCGGCGAGCGGTATCAGCTCACTCA
AAGGCGGTAATACGGTTATCCACAGAATCAGGGGATAACGCAGGAAAGAACATGTGAGCAAAAGGCCAGC
AAAAGGCCAGGAACCGTAAAAAGGCCGCGTTGCTGGCGTTTTTCCATAGGCTCCGCCCCCCTGACGAGCA
TCACAAAAATCGACGCTCAAGTCAGAGGTGGCGAAACCCGACAGGACTATAAAGATACCAGGCGTTTCCC
CCTGGAAGCTCCCTCGTGCGCTCTCCTGTTCCGACCCTGCCGCTTACCGGATACCTGTCCGCCTTTCTCC
CTTCGGGAAGCGTGGCGCTTTCTCATAGCTCACGCTGTAGGTATCTCAGTTCGGTGTAGGTCGTTCGCTC
CAAGCTGGGCTGTGTGCACGAACCCCCCGTTCAGCCCGACCGCTGCGCCTTATCCGGTAACTATCGTCTT
GAGTCCAACCCGGTAAGACACGACTTATCGCCACTGGCAGCAGCCACTGGTAACAGGATTAGCAGAGCGA
GGTATGTAGGCGGTGCTACAGAGTTCTTGAAGTGGTGGCCTAACTACGGCTACACTAGAAGGACAGTATT
TGGTATCTGCGCTCTGCTGAAGCCAGTTACCTTCGGAAAAAGAGTTGGTAGCTCTTGATCCGGCAAACAA
ACCACCGCTGGTAGCGGTGGTTTTTTTGTTTGCAAGCAGCAGATTACGCGCAGAAAAAAAGGATCTCAAG
AAGATCCTTTGATCTTTTCTACGGGGTCTGACGCTCAGTGGAACGAAAACTCACGTTAAGGGATTTTGGT
CATGAGATTATCAAAAAGGATCTTCACCTAGATCCTTTTAAATTAAAAATGAAGTTTTAAATCAATCTAA
AGTATATATGAGTAAACTTGGTCTGACAGTTACCAATGCTTAATCAGTGAGGCACCTATCTCAGCGATCT
GTCTATTTCGTTCATCCATAGTTGCCTGACTCCCCGTCGTGTAGATAACTACGATACGGGAGGGCTTACC
ATCTGGCCCCAGTGCTGCAATGATACCGCGAGACCCACGCTCACCGGCTCCAGATTTATCAGCAATAAAC
CAGCCAGCCGGAAGGGCCGAGCGCAGAAGTGGTCCTGCAACTTTATCCGCCTCCATCCAGTCTATTAATT
GTTGCCGGGAAGCTAGAGTAAGTAGTTCGCCAGTTAATAGTTTGCGCAACGTTGTTGCCATTGCTACAGG
CATCGTGGTGTCACGCTCGTCGTTTGGTATGGCTTCATTCAGCTCCGGTTCCCAACGATCAAGGCGAGTT
ACATGATCCCCCATGTTGTGCAAAAAAGCGGTTAGCTCCTTCGGTCCTCCGATCGTTGTCAGAAGTAAGT
TGGCCGCAGTGTTATCACTCATGGTTATGGCAGCACTGCATAATTCTCTTACTGTCATGCCATCCGTAAG
ATGCTTTTCTGTGACTGGTGAGTACTCAACCAAGTCATTCTGAGAATAGTGTATGCGGCGACCGAGTTGC
TCTTGCCCGGCGTCAATACGGGATAATACCGCGCCACATAGCAGAACTTTAAAAGTGCTCATCATTGGAA
AACGTTCTTCGGGGCGAAAACTCTCAAGGATCTTACCGCTGTTGAGATCCAGTTCGATGTAACCCACTCG
TGCACCCAACTGATCTTCAGCATCTTTTACTTTCACCAGCGTTTCTGGGTGAGCAAAAACAGGAAGGCAA
AATGCCGCAAAAAAGGGAATAAGGGCGACACGGAAATGTTGAATACTCATACTCTTCCTTTTTCAATATT
ATTGAAGCATTTATCAGGGTTATTGTCTCATGAGCGGATACATATTTGAATGTATTTAGAAAAATAAACA
AATAGGGGTTCCGCGCACATTTCCCCGAAAAGTGCCACCTGACGTCTAAGAAACCATTATTATCATGACA
TTAACCTATAAAAATAGGCGTATCACGAGGCCCTTTCGTCTCGCGCGTTTCGGTGATGACGGTGAAAACC
TCTGACACATGCAGCTCCCGGAGACGGTCACAGCTTGTCTGTAAGCGGATGCCGGGAGCAGACAAGCCCG
TCAGGGCGCGTCAGCGGGTGTTGGCGGGTGTCGGGGCTGGCTTAACTATGCGGCATCAGAGCAGATTGTA
CTGAGAGTGCACCATATGCGGTGTGAAATACCGCACAGATGCGTAAGGAGAAAATACCGCATCAGGCGCC
ATTCGCCATTCAGGCTGCGCAACTGTTGGGAAGGGCGATCGGTGCGGGCCTCTTCGCTATTACGCCAGCT
GGCGAAAGGGGGATGTGCTGCAAGGCGATTAAGTTGGGTAACGCCAGGGTTTTCCCAGTCACGACGTTGT
AAAACGACGGCGCAAGGAATGGTGCATGCAAGGAGATGGCGCCCAACAGTCCCCCGGCCACGGGGCCTGC
CACCATACCCACGCCGAAACAAGCGCTCATGAGCCCGAAGTGGCGAGCCCGATCTTCCCCATCGGTGATG
TCGGCGATATAGGCGCCAGCAACCGCACCTGTGGCGCCGGTGATGCCGGCCACGATGCGTCCGGCGTAGA
GGCGATTAGTCCAATTTGTTAAAGACAGGATATCAGTGGTCCAGGCTCTAGTTTTGACTCAACAATATCA
CCAGCTGAAGCCTATAGAGTACGAGCCATAGATAAAATAAAAGATTTTATTTAGTCTCCAGAAAAAGGGG
GGAATGAAAGACCCCACCTGTAGGTTTGGCAAGCTAGCTTAAGTAACGCCATTTTGCAAGGCATGGAAAA
TACATAACTGAGAATAGAGAAGTTCAGATCAAGGTTAGGAACAGAGAGACAGCAGAATATGGGCCAAACA
GGATATCTGTGGTAAGCAGTTCCTGCCCCGGCTCAGGGCCAAGAACAGATGGTCCCCAGATGCGGTCCCG
CCCTCAGCAGTTTCTAGAGAACCATCAGATGTTTCCAGGGTGCCCCAAGGACCTGAAATGACCCTGTGCC
TTATTTGAACTAACCAATCAGTTCGCTTCTCGCTTCTGTTCGCGCGCTTCTGCTCCCCGAGCTCAATAAA
AGAGCCCACAACCCCTCACTCGGCGCGCCAGTCCTCCGATAGACTGCGTCGCCCGGGTACCCGTATTCCC
AATAAAGCCTCTTGCTGTTTGCATCCGAATCGTGGACTCGCTGATCCTTGGGAGGGTCTCCTCAGATTGA
TTGACTGCCCACCTCGGGGGTCTTTCATTTGGAGGTTCCACCGAGATTTGGAGACCCCTGCCCAGGGACC
ACCGACCCCCCCGCCGGGAGGTAAGCTGGCCAGCGGTCGTTTCGTGTCTGTCTCTGTCTTTGTGCGTGTT
TGTGCCGGCATCTAATGTTTGCGCCTGCGTCTGTACTAGTTAGCTAACTAGCTCTGTATCTGGCGGACCC
GTGGTGGAACTGACGAGTTCTGAACACCCGGCCGCAACCCTGGGAGACGTCCCAGGGACTTTGGGGGCCG
TTTTTGTGGCCCGACCTGAGGAAGGGAGTCGATGTGGAATCCGACCCCGTCAGGATATGTGGTTCTGGTA
GGAGACGAGAACCTAAAACAGTTCCCGCCTCCGTCTGAATTTTTGCTTTCGGTTTGGAACCGAAGCCGCG
CGTCTTGTCTGCTGCAGCGCTGCAGCATCGTTCTGTGTTGTCTCTGTCTGACTGTGTTTCTGTATTTGTC
TGAAAATTAGGGCCAGACTGTTACCACTCCCTTAAGTTTGACCTTAGGTCACTGGAAAGATGTCGAGCGG
ATCGCTCACAACCAGTCGGTAGATGTCAAGAAGAGACGTTGGGTTACCTTCTGCTCTGCAGAATGGCCAA
CCTTTAACGTCGGATGGCCGCGAGACGGCACCTTTAACCGAGACCTCATCACCCAGGTTAAGATCAAGGT
CTTTTCACCTGGCCCGCATGGACACCCAGACCAGGTCCCCTACATCGTGACCTGGGAAGCCTTGGCTTTT
GACCCCCCTCCCTGGGTCA
Features (pLannotate 1.2.2; 20 found; start..end, strand, type, name):
    143..4351    +  CDS            Naip5: BIR1E_MOUSE - Also known as Birc1e, Naip-rs3. Experimental evidence at protein level: Swiss-Prot protein existence level 1. Sensor component of the NLRC4 inflammasome that specifically recognizes and binds flagellin from pathogenic bacteria such as Legionella or Salmonella (PubMed:12526741, PubMed:21874021, PubMed:21918512, PubMed:29146805, PubMed:29182158). Association of pathogenic bacteria proteins drives in turn drive assembly and activation of the NLRC4 inflammasome, promoting caspase-1 activation, cytokine production and macrophage pyroptosis (PubMed:21874021, PubMed:21918512, PubMed:291
   4363..4396    -  misc_feature   MCS (fragment): pBluescript multiple cloning site
   4498..4960    +  misc_feature   IRES: internal ribosome entry site (IRES) of the encephalomyocarditis virus (EMCV)
   4974..5693    +  CDS            EBFP: enhanced blue variant of GFP mammalian codon-optimized
   5746..6260    +  LTR            3' LTR: 3' long terminal repeat from murine embryonic stem cell virus
   6451..6473    -  protein_bind   lac operator (fragment): The lac repressor binds to the lac operator to inhibit transcription in E. coli. This inhibition can be relieved by adding lactose or isopropyl-β-D-thiogalactopyranoside (IPTG). lac repressor encoded by lacI
   6477..6507    -  promoter       lac promoter: promoter for the E. coli lac operon
   6522..6543    -  protein_bind   CAP binding site: CAP binding activates transcription in the presence of cAMP. E. coli catabolite activator protein
   6556..6648    -  CDS            lacI (fragment): lac repressor; lacI; The lac repressor binds to the lac operator to inhibit transcription in E. coli. This inhibition can be relieved by adding lactose or isopropyl-β-D-thiogalactopyranoside (IPTG).
   6831..7419    -  rep_origin     ori: high-copy-number ColE1/pMB1/pBR322/pUC origin of replication
   7590..8450    -  CDS            AmpR: β-lactamase; bla; confers resistance to ampicillin, carbenicillin, and related antibiotics
   8451..8555    -  promoter       AmpR promoter: bla
   8650..8685    +  CDS            rop (fragment): Rop protein, which maintains plasmids at low copy number; rop
   8787..8886    +  misc_feature   bom (fragment): basis of mobility region from pBR322
   8892..9041    -  CDS            lacZα (fragment): LacZα fragment of β-galactosidase; lacZ fragment
   9041..9242    -  CDS            TcR (fragment): tetracycline efflux protein; tet; confers resistance to tetracycline
   9243..9341    +  CDS            env (fragment): murine leukemia virus gPr80 envelope polyprotein precursor; env; proteolytically cleaved into gp70SU and p15TM subunits
   9383..9899    +  LTR            5' LTR: 5' long terminal repeat from murine embryonic stem cell virus
   9963..10304   +  misc_feature   MESV Ψ: packaging signal of murine embryonic stem cell virus
  10371..127     +  CDS            gag (truncated) (across the origin): truncated Moloney murine leukemia virus (MMLV) gag gene lacking the start codon
