[The description below was written by a language model from this plasmid's Addgene catalogue record and pLannotate feature annotations shown in this document.]
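Description:
mscv2.2-NAIP5 is a 10.7 kb gammaretroviral expression plasmid built on the mscv2.2 (murine stem cell virus) backbone, designed for expressing mouse NAIP5 in mammalian cells either by direct transfection or after packaging into retroviral particles. In bacteria it is maintained through a high-copy ColE1/pUC-type origin and selected with ampicillin via the β-lactamase gene. The remaining bacterial annotations (short pieces of lacI, lacZα, rop, bom and the tetracycline resistance gene, plus a lac promoter/operator) are non-functional remnants of earlier cloning vectors.

The proviral cassette is flanked by murine embryonic stem cell virus 5′ and 3′ LTRs. The 5′ LTR serves as the promoter, described in the record as giving constitutive, moderate-level expression. It is followed by the Ψ packaging signal and a truncated gag segment lacking its start codon, which together allow the transcript to be encapsidated when gag, pol and env are supplied in trans by a packaging cell line. Downstream lies the full NAIP5 open reading frame (C57BL/6 allele), inserted between a BglII site that was destroyed during cloning and a retained NotI site. An EMCV IRES then drives translation of a fluorescent reporter from the same bicistronic transcript, so fluorescence marks cells expressing NAIP5. The catalogue entry calls this reporter GFP, whereas the automated annotation labels it EBFP. These proteins are near-identical variants, so the tool's label may not be reliable.

NAIP5 is the sensor component of the NLRC4 inflammasome that recognises bacterial flagellin, triggering caspase-1 activation and pyroptosis. The construct comes from work on how NAIP proteins discriminate their bacterial ligands, and suits reconstituting NAIP5/NLRC4 inflammasome activity in transfected or transduced cells.
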