Addgene plasmid #60205: mscv2.2-NAIP5
Purpose: Mouse NAIP5 (B6 allele), expressed under the constitutive, moderate-level retroviral LTR promoter for mammalian cell expression; IRES-GFP reporter downstream of NAIP5
Depositing lab: Russell Vance. Depositing organization: University of California, Berkeley. Publication: Molecular basis for specific recognition of bacterial ligands by NAIP/NLRC4 inflammasomes. Tenthorey JL, Kofoed EM, Daugherty MD, Malik HS, Vance RE. Mol Cell. 2014 Apr 10;54(1):17-29. doi: 10.1016/j.molcel.2014.02.018. Epub 2014 Mar 20. PubMed 24657167.
Backbone
  Vector backbone: mscv2.2
  Vector type: Mammalian Expression, Retroviral
Growth in bacteria
  Bacterial resistance: Ampicillin, 100 μg/mL
  Growth temperature: 37°C
  Growth strain: DH5alpha
  Copy number: Unknown
Gene/Insert
  Gene/Insert name: NAIP5
  Species: M. musculus (mouse)
  Promoter: LTR
  Cloning method: Restriction Enzyme; 5′ cloning site BglII (destroyed during cloning); 3′ cloning site NotI (not destroyed)
  Sequencing primers: 5′ AAGCCCTTTGTACACCCTAAGCC; 3′ CCTCACATTGCCAAAAGAC
Terms and licenses: Academic/Nonprofit Terms; Industry Terms: Not Available to Industry
How to cite: mscv2.2-NAIP5 was a gift from Russell Vance (Addgene plasmid # 60205 ; http://n2t.net/addgene:60205 ; RRID:Addgene_60205)
