>Addgene plasmid #60205 | mscv2.2-NAIP5 | addgene partial sequence | sequence record 103141 | pLXSN5 5'-CCCTTGAACCTCCTCGTTCGACC-3'
TCACTCCTTCTCTAGGCGCCGGAATTAGATCCACCATGGCTGAGCATGGGGAGTCCTCCGAGGATCGGAT
TTCTGAGATTGATTATGAATTTCTCCCCGAGCTCTCTGCTCTTCTCGGGGTGGATGCATTTCAGGTGGCA
AAGAGCCAAGAAGAAGAAGAGCATAAAGAACGGATGAAAATGAAGAAAGGTTTTAACTCACAGATGCGCA
GTGAAGCCAAACGACTAAAGACCTTTGAGACCTATGACACGTTCAGATCATGGACGCCACAGGAGATGGC
AGCTGCTGGGTTTTACCACACAGGGGTGAGACTTGGCGTTCAGTGCTTTTGCTGTAGCTTGATCCTCTTT
GGTAACAGCCTCAGGAAGCTTCCCATAGAGAGACACAAGAAATTACGTCCGGAATGTGAGTTCCTTCAGG
GCAAAGATGTTGGTAACATTGGCAAGTATGACATCCGGGTGAAGAGGCCAGAGAAGATGCTGAGAGGTGG
CAAAGCCAGGTACCATGAAGAGGAGGCCAGACTGGAGTCCTTTGAGGACTGGCCATTTTATGCCCATGGG
ACATCACCACGTGTACTCTCAGCAGCTGGCTTTGTCTTTACAGGTAAAAGGGACACTGTGCAGTGTTTCT
CCTGTGGCGGAAGCTTGGGCAACTGGGAAGAAGGAGATGACCCCTGGAAGGAGCATGCCAAGTGGTTCCC
CAAATGTGAATTTCTTCAAAGTAAGAAATCCTCAGAGGAAATTGCCCAGTATATTCAAAGCTACGAAGGA
TTTGTTCATGTAACGGGAGAACATTTTGTGAAGTCCTGGGTCAG
