>Addgene plasmid #60205 | mscv2.2-NAIP5 | addgene partial sequence | sequence record 104330 | mNAIP5-F 5'-GTCTCTCATGGCTGTGCTTG-3'
CTGGACGATGCTTTGAAGCCATGACCTTTGTCAACATTTTGCCAAATTTTGTTTCTCTGAAGATACTGAA
TCTTAAAGATCAACAATTTCCAGATAAGGAAACGTCAGAAAAGTTTGCCCAGGCTCTGGGTTCTCTCAGG
AACCTGGAGGAACTGCTCGTTCCCACTGGGGACGGGATTCACCAAGTGGCCAAACTGATTGTCCGGCAGT
GTCTGCAGCTTCCGTGCCTCCGAGTTCTCACCTTTCACGACATCTTGGACGATGACAGTGTGATTGAAAT
TGCCAGGGCGGCAACCAGTGGAGGTTTCCAGAAACTTGAGAACTTAGATATTTCCATGAATCACAAGATT
ACCGAGGAAGGATATAGAAATTTCTTTCAAGCCCTGGACAACTTGCCAAACCTACAAGAGCTGAACATCT
GCAGGAATATCCCAGGACGCATTCAAGTTCAGGCCACCACTGTCAAGGCTCTGGGTCAATGTGTGTCCCG
ACTGCCCAGCCTCATCAGACTGCACATGCTCAGTTGGCTCCTGGATGAAGAGGACATGAAAGTGATTAAT
GATGTGAAGGAAAGACATCCCCAGTCTAAACGCTTGATTATCTTCTGGAAATTGATAGTCCCATTCTCTC
CTGTTATCCTGGAGTGAG
